Addgene plasmid #123063: pWS511
Purpose: Negative regulator of Ste12
Depositing lab: Tom Ellis. Depositing organization: Imperial College London. Publication: Engineering a Model Cell for Rational Tuning of GPCR Signaling. Shaw WM, Yamauchi H, Mead J, Gowers GF, Bell DJ, Oling D, Larsson N, Wigglesworth M, Ladds G, Ellis T. Cell. 2019 Apr 18;177(3):782-796.e27. doi: 10.1016/j.cell.2019.02.023. Epub 2019 Apr 4. PubMed 30955892.
Backbone
  Vector backbone: pYTK001
  Vector type: Yeast Expression
Growth in bacteria
  Bacterial resistance: Chloramphenicol, 25 μg/mL
  Growth temperature: 37°C
  Growth strain: NEB Turbo Competent E. coli
  Copy number: High Copy
Gene/Insert
  Gene/Insert name: Dig2 [3]
  Species: S. cerevisiae (budding yeast)
  Cloning method: Gateway Cloning
Terms and licenses: Academic/Nonprofit Terms; Industry Terms: Not Available to Industry
Depositor comments: Please visit https://www.biorxiv.org/content/10.1101/390559v1 for bioRxiv preprint.
How to cite: pWS511 was a gift from Tom Ellis (Addgene plasmid # 123063 ; http://n2t.net/addgene:123063 ; RRID:Addgene_123063)
