[The description below was written by a language model from this plasmid's Addgene catalogue record and pLannotate feature annotations shown in this document.]
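Description:
pWS511 is a small (about 2.6 kb) part-storage plasmid built on pYTK001, the entry vector of the modular yeast toolkit system. It carries the coding sequence of the Saccharomyces cerevisiae gene DIG2 (also known as RST2). The "[3]" in the insert name most likely denotes a type 3 (coding sequence) part in that toolkit's nomenclature, although the record does not spell this out. The plasmid is maintained in E. coli through a high-copy ColE1/pUC-type origin. Selection is with chloramphenicol, using a cat gene driven by its native promoter and followed by a minimal lambda t0 terminator.

Although the catalogue lists the vector type as yeast expression, the annotated features show no yeast promoter, terminator, selectable marker or replication origin. The DIG2 open reading frame is the only yeast-derived element detected. As deposited, the plasmid therefore appears to be a bacterial holding vector for a part that would be combined with regulatory parts in a separate assembly to build an expression cassette, rather than a plasmid that expresses Dig2 in yeast directly. The record gives the cloning method as Gateway, but no att recombination sites are annotated, so this field should be treated with caution.

Dig2, together with Dig1, negatively regulates the pheromone-induced mating and filamentation programmes. It binds the DNA-binding domain of the transcription factor Ste12 and inhibits its transcriptional activity when overexpressed. Consistent with the stated purpose, "negative regulator of Ste12", this part comes from work on engineering yeast for rational tuning of GPCR signalling, where adjusting Dig2 levels offers a way to modulate output from the mating pathway.
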