Features (pLannotate 1.2.2; 5 found; start..end, strand, type, name):
     13..981     +  CDS            DIG2: DIG2_YEAST - Also known as RST2. Experimental evidence at protein level: Swiss-Prot protein existence level 1. DIG2 and DIG1 are negative regulators of the filamentation and pheromone induced mating program. DIG1 and DIG2 inhibit the transcriptional activity of STE12 by direct protein-protein interaction. DIG2 binds to the DNA binding domain (DBD) of STE12 and thus inhibits transcription when overexpressed. From Saccharomyces cerevisiae (strain ATCC 204508 / S288c) (Baker's yeast).
   1001..1035    -  terminator     lambda t0 terminator: minimal transcription terminator from phage lambda (Scholtissek and Grosse, 1987)
   1109..1765    -  CDS            cat: CAT_ECOLX - Experimental evidence at protein level: Swiss-Prot protein existence level 1. This enzyme is an effector of chloramphenicol resistance in bacteria. From Escherichia coli. This protein is used as a marker in many commonly used cloning vectors, such as pACYC184.
   1766..1863    -  promoter       cat promoter: promoter of the E. coli cat gene encoding chloramphenicol acetyltransferase
   1947..2535    +  rep_origin     ori: high-copy-number ColE1/pMB1/pBR322/pUC origin of replication
>Addgene plasmid #123063 | pWS511 | addgene full sequence | sequence record 240722 | Addgene NGS Result
AGTCGGTCTCCTATGAATAAAGAAGAGCAAGAAGACCCACAGCAAGAGCAAATATCAACTGTTCAGGAAA
ATGATCCCAGGAATTTGCAGCAACTGGGAATGCTGTTAGTATCTCCAGGGCTTGATGAAGACAGATTGAG
TGAGAAAATGATTTCGAAGATCAAAAAATCCAGGGATATCGAAAAAAATCAAAAATTGCTCATATCTAGG
CTGTCGCAAAAAGAGGAAGATCATAGTGGTAAGCCTCCTACCATTACGACTTCTCCAGCAGAGAAAACCG
TACCCTTTAAGTCGCTGAATCATTCTTTAAAGAGGAAAAGGGTACCTCCAGCGCTAAATTTTTCCGATAT
ACAAGCATCTTCTCATTTGCATGGATCTAAAAGTGCTCCACCAAACATAACAAGATTTCCGCAGCACAAA
AATAGCCTTAGGGTCAGATATATGGGTAGGATGGCTCCTACGAATCAAGATTATCATCCTTCAGTGGCCA
ATTCATATATGACAGCAACCTACCCTTATCCATATACTGGACTGCCACCAGTACCATGCTACCCATATTC
TTCAACTCCAACACAAACGCACGCATACGAAGGCTATTATTCCCCGATGTATCCCGGCCCCTTGTATAAT
AATGGTATAATACCAGCCGACTACCATGCAAAGAGGAAGAAGTTGGCTGGTAGATCACCACACTTGGAAG
ATTTGACATCGAGAAAAAGAACCTTTGTCTCCAAACACCACAACGGAGATCCAATCATAAGTAAGACTGA
TGAAGACATTGAATGCTCTGTCACGAAAAATTCATTAAGTGAGGGCGCTTCACTTAACGACGATGCCGAT
GATGACAACGACAAAGAAAGGATCATTATTGGAGAAATCTCTCTGTATGATGATGTTTTCAAATTTGAAG
TTCGCGACGACAAAAATGACTATATGAAAGCATGTGAAACAATCTGGACTGAATGGCATAACTTGAAGAA
AGGATCCTGAGACCAGACCAATAAAAAACGCCCGGCGGCAACCGAGCGTTCTGAACAAATCCAGATGGAG
TTCTGAGGTCATTACTGGATCTATCAACAGGAGTCCAAGCGAGCTCGATATCAAATTACGCCCCGCCCTG
CCACTCATCGCAGTACTGTTGTAATTCATTAAGCATTCTGCCGACATGGAAGCCATCACAAACGGCATGA
TGAACCTGAATCGCCAGCGGCATCAGCACCTTGTCGCCTTGCGTATAATATTTGCCCATGGTGAAAACGG
GGGCGAAGAAGTTGTCCATATTGGCCACGTTTAAATCAAAACTGGTGAAACTCACCCAGGGATTGGCTGA
AACGAAAAACATATTCTCAATAAACCCTTTAGGGAAATAGGCCAGGTTTTCACCGTAACACGCCACATCT
TGCGAATATATGTGTAGAAACTGCCGGAAATCGTCGTGGTATTCACTCCAGAGCGATGAAAACGTTTCAG
TTTGCTCATGGAAAACGGTGTAACAAGGGTGAACACTATCCCATATCACCAGCTCACCGTCTTTCATTGC
CATACGAAATTCCGGATGAGCATTCATCAGGCGGGCAAGAATGTGAATAAAGGCCGGATAAAACTTGTGC
TTATTTTTCTTTACGGTCTTTAAAAAGGCCGTAATATCCAGCTGAACGGTCTGGTTATAGGTACATTGAG
CAACTGACTGAAATGCCTCAAAATGTTCTTTACGATGCCATTGGGATATATCAACGGTGGTATATCCAGT
GATTTTTTTCTCCATTTTAGCTTCCTTAGCTCCTGAAAATCTCGATAACTCAAAAAATACGCCCGGTAGT
GATCTTATTTCATTATGGTGAAAGTTGGAACCTCTTACGTGCCCGATCAATCATGACCAAAATCCCTTAA
CGTGAGTTTTCGTTCCACTGAGCGTCAGACCCCGTAGAAAAGATCAAAGGATCTTCTTGAGATCCTTTTT
TTCTGCGCGTAATCTGCTGCTTGCAAACAAAAAAACCACCGCTACCAGCGGTGGTTTGTTTGCCGGATCA
AGAGCTACCAACTCTTTTTCCGAAGGTAACTGGCTTCAGCAGAGCGCAGATACCAAATACTGTTCTTCTA
GTGTAGCCGTAGTTAGGCCACCACTTCAAGAACTCTGTAGCACCGCCTACATACCTCGCTCTGCTAATCC
TGTTACCAGTGGCTGCTGCCAGTGGCGATAAGTCGTGTCTTACCGGGTTGGACTCAAGACGATAGTTACC
GGATAAGGCGCAGCGGTCGGGCTGAACGGGGGGTTCGTGCACACAGCCCAGCTTGGAGCGAACGACCTAC
ACCGAACTGAGATACCTACAGCGTGAGCTATGAGAAAGCGCCACGCTTCCCGAAGGGAGAAAGGCGGACA
GGTATCCGGTAAGCGGCAGGGTCGGAACAGGAGAGCGCACGAGGGAGCTTCCAGGGGGAAACGCCTGGTA
TCTTTATAGTCCTGTCGGGTTTCGCCACCTCTGACTTGAGCGTCGATTTTTGTGATGCTCGTCAGGGGGG
CGGAGCCTATGGAAAAACGCCAGCAACGCGGCCTTTTTACGGTTCCTGGCCTTTTGCTGGCCTTTTGCTC
ACATGTTCTTTCCTGCGTTATCCCCTGATTCTGTGGATAACCGT
